Addgene plasmid #121775: LD101: pMVP (L3-L2) eCFP + WPRE
Purpose: pMVP L3-L2 entry plasmid, contains eCFP + WPRE for 3- or 4-component MultiSite Gateway Pro assembly. Allows C-term eCFP fusion to gene of interest in lentivirus vectors.
Depositing lab: Christopher Newgard. Depositing organization: Duke University. Publication: Creation of versatile cloning platforms for transgene expression and dCas9-based epigenome editing. Haldeman JM, Conway AE, Arlotto ME, Slentz DH, Muoio DM, Becker TC, Newgard CB. Nucleic Acids Res. 2018 Dec 27. pii: 5264291. doi: 10.1093/nar/gky1286. PubMed 30590691.
Backbone
  Vector backbone: pDONR221 P3-P2
  Backbone manufacturer: Invitrogen
  Backbone size w/o insert (bp): 2555
  Vector type: Synthetic Biology ; pMVP Gateway Entry Plasmid
Growth in bacteria
  Bacterial resistance: Kanamycin, 50 μg/mL
  Growth temperature: 37°C
  Growth strain: DH5alpha
  Copy number: High Copy
Gene/Insert
  Gene/Insert name: eCFP + WPRE
  Species: Synthetic
  Insert size (bp): 1405
  Cloning method: Gateway Cloning
  Sequencing primers: 5′ M13F; 3′ M13R
Terms and licenses: Academic/Nonprofit Terms; Industry Terms: Not Available to Industry
How to cite: LD101: pMVP (L3-L2) eCFP + WPRE was a gift from Christopher Newgard (Addgene plasmid # 121775 ; http://n2t.net/addgene:121775 ; RRID:Addgene_121775)
