[The description below was written by a language model from this plasmid's Addgene catalogue record and pLannotate feature annotations shown in this document.]
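Description:
LD101: pMVP (L3-L2) eCFP + WPRE is a Gateway entry plasmid from the pMVP modular cloning platform, built on the Invitrogen pDONR221 P3-P2 backbone. It is a small (about 4 kb), high-copy bacterial plasmid that replicates from a ColE1/pUC-type origin and is selected with kanamycin through the aph(3')-Ia KanR gene. It has no mammalian promoter or viral elements of its own, because it serves only as a donor of one module in a multi-fragment assembly. The annotated backbone features are typical pDONR remnants. These include rrnB T1 and T2 terminators upstream of the cassette, which insulate it from read-through transcription, short lacI and lacZα fragments, and a T7 promoter next to the attL2 side. M13 forward and reverse primer sites are recorded for sequencing the insert.

The payload is a synthetic insert of roughly 1.4 kb flanked by attL3 and attL2 recombination sites. It contains a mammalian codon-optimized enhanced cyan fluorescent protein (ECFP) coding sequence followed by the woodchuck hepatitis virus posttranscriptional regulatory element (WPRE), which enhances expression of transcripts that carry it in their 3′ untranslated region. In a 3- or 4-component MultiSite Gateway Pro LR reaction, the attL3 and attL2 sites place this module in the final position of the assembly, directly downstream of the entry fragment that carries the gene of interest. According to the record, this arrangement yields a C-terminal eCFP fusion to the gene of interest. The WPRE rather than a polyadenylation signal makes the module suited to lentiviral destination vectors. The promoter and the gene of interest come from the other entry plasmids used in the assembly.
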