Features (pLannotate 1.2.2; 11 found; start..end, strand, type, name):
    121..213     +  CDS            lacI (fragment): lac repressor; lacI; The lac repressor binds to the lac operator to inhibit transcription in E. coli. This inhibition can be relieved by adding lactose or isopropyl-β-D-thiogalactopyranoside (IPTG).
    268..295     -  terminator     rrnB T2 terminator: transcription terminator T2 from the E. coli rrnB gene
    427..470     +  terminator     rrnB T1 terminator: Escherichia coli rrnB; transcription terminator T1 from the E. coli rrnB gene
    517..553     -  CDS            lacZα (fragment): LacZα fragment of β-galactosidase; lacZ fragment
    570..665     +  protein_bind   attL3: mutant version of attL; recombination site for the Gateway® LR reaction LR Clonase™
    680..1399    +  CDS            ECFP: enhanced CFP mammalian codon-optimized
   1456..2044    +  misc_feature   WPRE: woodchuck hepatitis virus posttranscriptional regulatory element
   2072..2171    -  protein_bind   attL2: mutant version of attL; recombination site for the Gateway® LR reaction LR Clonase™
   2202..2220    -  promoter       T7 promoter: promoter for bacteriophage T7 RNA polymerase
   2354..3163    +  CDS            KanR: aminoglycoside phosphotransferase; aph(3')-Ia; confers resistance to kanamycin in bacteria or G418 (Geneticin®) in eukaryotes
   3310..3898    +  rep_origin     ori: high-copy-number ColE1/pMB1/pBR322/pUC origin of replication
>Addgene plasmid #121775 | LD101: pMVP (L3-L2) eCFP + WPRE | addgene full sequence | sequence record 237271 | Addgene NGS Result
CTTTCCTGCGTTATCCCCTGATTCTGTGGATAACCGTATTACCGCCTTTGAGTGAGCTGATACCGCTCGC
CGCAGCCGAACGACCGAGCGCAGCGAGTCAGTGAGCGAGGAAGCGGAAGAGCGCCCAATACGCAAACCGC
CTCTCCCCGCGCGTTGGCCGATTCATTAATGCAGCTGGCACGACAGGTTTCCCGACTGGAAAGCGGGCAG
TGAGCGCAACGCAATTAATACGCGTACCGCTAGCCAGGAAGAGTTTGTAGAAACGCAAAAAGGCCATCCG
TCAGGATGGCCTTCTGCTTAGTTTGATGCCTGGCAGTTTATGGCGGGCGTCCTGCCCGCCACCCTCCGGG
CCGTTGCTTCACAACGTTCAAATCCGCTCCCGGCGGATTTGTCCTACTCAGGAGAGCGTTCACCGACAAA
CAACAGATAAAACGAAAGGCCCAGTCTTCCGACTGAGCCTTTCGTTTTATTTGATGCCTGGCAGTTCCCT
ACTCTCGCGTTAACGCTAGCATGGATGTTTTCCCAGTCACGACGTTGTAAAACGACGGCCAGTCTTAAGC
TCGGGCCCCAAATAATGATTTTATTTTGACTGATAGTGACCTGTTCGTTGCAACAAATTGATGAGCAATG
CTTTTTTATAATGCCAACTTTGTATAATAAAGTTGGTGGCGGCGGATCCATGGTGAGCAAGGGCGAGGAG
CTGTTCACCGGGGTGGTGCCCATCCTGGTCGAGCTGGACGGCGACGTAAACGGCCACAAGTTCAGCGTGT
CCGGCGAGGGCGAGGGCGATGCCACCTACGGCAAGCTGACCCTGAAGTTCATCTGCACCACCGGCAAGCT
GCCCGTGCCCTGGCCCACCCTCGTGACCACCCTGACCTGGGGCGTGCAGTGCTTCAGCCGCTACCCCGAC
CACATGAAGCAGCACGACTTCTTCAAGTCCGCCATGCCCGAAGGCTACGTCCAGGAGCGCACCATCTTCT
TCAAGGACGACGGCAACTACAAGACCCGCGCCGAGGTGAAGTTCGAGGGCGACACCCTGGTGAACCGCAT
CGAGCTGAAGGGCATCGACTTCAAGGAGGACGGCAACATCCTGGGGCACAAGCTGGAGTACAACTACATC
AGCCACAACGTCTATATCACCGCCGACAAGCAGAAGAACGGCATCAAGGCCAACTTCAAGATCCGCCACA
ACATCGAGGACGGCAGCGTGCAGCTCGCCGACCACTACCAGCAGAACACCCCCATCGGCGACGGCCCCGT
GCTGCTGCCCGACAACCACTACCTGAGCACCCAGTCCGCCCTGAGCAAAGACCCCAACGAGAAGCGCGAT
CACATGGTCCTGCTGGAGTTCGTGACCGCCGCCGGGATCACTCTCGGCATGGACGAGCTGTACAAGTAAG
AATTCTGAAGCTTAGCCTAGAGCTCCTATAGTGAGACCGGTTAGTAATGATCGACAATCAACCTCTGGAT
TACAAAATTTGTGAAAGATTGACTGGTATTCTTAACTATGTTGCTCCTTTTACGCTATGTGGATACGCTG
CTTTAATGCCTTTGTATCATGCTATTGCTTCCCGTATGGCTTTCATTTTCTCCTCCTTGTATAAATCCTG
GTTGCTGTCTCTTTATGAGGAGTTGTGGCCCGTTGTCAGGCAACGTGGCGTGGTGTGCACTGTGTTTGCT
GACGCAACCCCCACTGGTTGGGGCATTGCCACCACCTGTCAGCTCCTTTCCGGGACTTTCGCTTTCCCCC
TCCCTATTGCCACGGCGGAACTCATCGCCGCCTGCCTTGCCCGCTGCTGGACAGGGGCTCGGCTGTTGGG
CACTGACAATTCCGTGGTGTTGTCGGGGAAGCTGACGTCCTTTCCATGGCTGCTCGCCTGTGTTGCCACC
TGGATTCTGCGCGGGACGTCCTTCTGCTACGTCCCTTCGGCCCTCAATCCAGCGGACCTTCCTTCCCGCG
GCCTGCTGCCGGCTCTGCGGCCTCTTCCGCGTCTTCGCCTTCGCCCTCAGACGAGTCGGATCTCCCTTTG
GGCCGCCTCCCCGCCTGGCGATGGTACTGTCCTAGTACCTGACCCAGCTTTCTTGTACAAAGTTGGCATT
ATAAGAAAGCATTGCTTATCAATTTGTTGCAACGAACAGGTCACTATCAGTCAAAATAAAATCATTATTT
GCCATCCAGCTGCAGGGCGGCCGCGATATCCCCTATAGTGAGTCGTATTACATGGTCATAGCTGTTTCCT
GGCAGCTCTGGCCCGTGTCTCAAAATCTCTGATGTTACATTGCACAAGATAAAAATATATCATCATGAAC
AATAAAACTGTCTGCTTACATAAACAGTAATACAAGGGGTGTTATGAGCCATATTCAACGGGAAACGTCG
AGGCCGCGATTAAATTCCAACATGGATGCTGATTTATATGGGTATAAATGGGCTCGCGATAATGTCGGGC
AATCAGGTGCGACAATCTATCGCTTGTATGGGAAGCCCGATGCGCCAGAGTTGTTTCTGAAACATGGCAA
AGGTAGCGTTGCCAATGATGTTACAGATGAGATGGTCAGACTAAACTGGCTGACGGAATTTATGCCTCTT
CCGACCATCAAGCATTTTATCCGTACTCCTGATGATGCATGGTTACTCACCACTGCGATCCCCGGAAAAA
CAGCATTCCAGGTATTAGAAGAATATCCTGATTCAGGTGAAAATATTGTTGATGCGCTGGCAGTGTTCCT
GCGCCGGTTGCATTCGATTCCTGTTTGTAATTGTCCTTTTAACAGCGATCGCGTATTTCGTCTCGCTCAG
GCGCAATCACGAATGAATAACGGTTTGGTTGATGCGAGTGATTTTGATGACGAGCGTAATGGCTGGCCTG
TTGAACAAGTCTGGAAAGAAATGCATAAACTTTTGCCATTCTCACCGGATTCAGTCGTCACTCATGGTGA
TTTCTCACTTGATAACCTTATTTTTGACGAGGGGAAATTAATAGGTTGTATTGATGTTGGACGAGTCGGA
ATCGCAGACCGATACCAGGATCTTGCCATCCTATGGAACTGCCTCGGTGAGTTTTCTCCTTCATTACAGA
AACGGCTTTTTCAAAAATATGGTATTGATAATCCTGATATGAATAAATTGCAGTTTCATTTGATGCTCGA
TGAGTTTTTCTAATCAGAATTGGTTAATTGGTTGTAACACTGGCAGAGCATTACGCTGACTTGACGGGAC
GGCGCAAGCTCATGACCAAAATCCCTTAACGTGAGTTACGCGTCGTTCCACTGAGCGTCAGACCCCGTAG
AAAAGATCAAAGGATCTTCTTGAGATCCTTTTTTTCTGCGCGTAATCTGCTGCTTGCAAACAAAAAAACC
ACCGCTACCAGCGGTGGTTTGTTTGCCGGATCAAGAGCTACCAACTCTTTTTCCGAAGGTAACTGGCTTC
AGCAGAGCGCAGATACCAAATACTGTTCTTCTAGTGTAGCCGTAGTTAGGCCACCACTTCAAGAACTCTG
TAGCACCGCCTACATACCTCGCTCTGCTAATCCTGTTACCAGTGGCTGCTGCCAGTGGCGATAAGTCGTG
TCTTACCGGGTTGGACTCAAGACGATAGTTACCGGATAAGGCGCAGCGGTCGGGCTGAACGGGGGGTTCG
TGCACACAGCCCAGCTTGGAGCGAACGACCTACACCGAACTGAGATACCTACAGCGTGAGCTATGAGAAA
GCGCCACGCTTCCCGAAGGGAGAAAGGCGGACAGGTATCCGGTAAGCGGCAGGGTCGGAACAGGAGAGCG
CACGAGGGAGCTTCCAGGGGGAAACGCCTGGTATCTTTATAGTCCTGTCGGGTTTCGCCACCTCTGACTT
GAGCGTCGATTTTTGTGATGCTCGTCAGGGGGGCGGAGCCTATGGAAAAACGCCAGCAACGCGGCCTTTT
TACGGTTCCTGGCCTTTTGCTGGCCTTTTGCTCACATGTT
